>Addgene plasmid #125897 | 57_pAAV-ProA14-CatCh-GFP-WPRE | addgene full sequence | sequence record 257057 | Addgene NGS Result
CCTGCAGGCAGCTGCGCGCTCGCTCGCTCACTGAGGCCGCCCGGGCGTCGGGCGACCTTTGGTCGCCCGG
CCTCAGTGAGCGAGCGAGCGCGCAGAGAGGGAGTGGCCAACTCCATCACTAGGGGTTCCTGCGGCCGCAC
GCGTGCTCAGGCTCTTGGGGACTGGGCTCCAGCCCTCTGGGATCATCATTTGCTCTAAGAACTGGCCTGG
GTGCAGCTCCAGACCAAAGGCAGCAATTGTTCAGAGCCCTGAAAGCGCCAAGGCGCCAAGGCTTCTTCTA
CATACTCACCTCTGACCCACCAGCCCCCCACCCCAGCCCAGGTCTGACGAAAGGTACCTCTCTCCACTGC
AACAACTGGGGTGTGGCAGGCTCTGGTTTATTCGCCTTGTTCTCCCTTCCCCAACCCCCCTTTTCTCATC
CCCCTAGCAACCAAACTAGATCCATCAAAGAGCAGGACCTGGCAGCCGAGCTGGGAGAGACTAATAGCCT
GGAAGGAAGGCGGGGCCTGGAGAGGAACGGAAGCCTAGGGATGCAAGCCAGCACTGGGCGTTGGCTCTGA
CCCATCTCGGAGGACACACGGAAGGTGGGGGAGTTCTCTGCTCTGCAGTCTGCAGGGAGCCATCCTCCTT
ATCCCAGTCAGGCATCCAGCCTAGAACCCCAAGCCTTCTTCTCTTACACCCGTCTCTTTCTCAGGACCCA
ACTGAGGTAGACTCATCCTGTTTGAGAGTCCCAGGGTCCCCAGTGGTAGCAGACACATGGCTCTCAGCAA
ACCCAAAGGGCTTCAGCATCCTTTCTCCTGCAGAGAATCCAGACGGCCTCTGTCCACTCCTGGGACTGCC
TGTGCTGCATTCTGGAAGTAGTGTGTCACACAAAGGTCAGACACCAGCCTTTCTGCTAACTGGGGTGTGG
GGGCGCTGTTAAGGGGTGTAGCTGTGTATTCCTGTCATGTCTGTGCACACATGCATATTTGTAGCCTCTA
CAAAGCTGGCTCAGTGAGTATTGGGCAAGTTATCTGTGGACCTGTCGGAGGACTTCTCTCTCTAACAGGC
TGTAGTGGCTGGGTATCTCTCCCATCTCATCTCCCTTTATCTGCACCATGTCTGGGTACCTGCATCTCCT
CTGCACTGGAGACTGGTGCCTACTAGTCTATATGTCTTTCAGCCCTGGCAGCTGCTATCCCCCACCCCCC
TCCCCTTCCTACTTCAGGAATTCCTCTGGTTCCCGTAAGGCCCGTGACTGCCCAGCAGATGGTGTGGAGG
GGGCACCAATCCAGTAAAGGCTGAAAGTGTACCACAGGCCCACTCAGCCCCAACAAGAGTGGGCACCTCA
CAGGCCCTTTCATGGCACAGACCCTTGGAACCCCGACATCCTCAGCACCCTGTGAGGTGCCCACTCTTGT
TGGGGTGGGTGTTACGTCCGAGTTTGGGGGCTGTGTCTTTAAGATGGAAACATCACCATGCAACTTCTGC
TGGTCCAAGGGCGGGGGTGGGGGTGGGAGAGCTGGTCAGTCCATTAGCTGCAGAGCTGGCGCCAATCACC
AGCCCTTTACCGTGCCCTGGGGAGTAGGCAGAGATAAGCTCTTCCCCAGCTCCCTCTGCCTCAGCCCTCG
GTTGTGGCCAATGATGGGGGGCAGTTGACAACAGGTGAAAGGAGAACCCCAGTTTCAGGAGACAGGAGGA
GGCACGAATTCCCTGGCTTAGGCCAGGTTAGCTCTCCCTCCACCTACCCCACTTCTCATTGCTCAAAACT
TGCCCTTTTCCTCAGGTCCTCATATTCCCTAATTTTTACCCCCTCTTCTGAGAGGGCACCCCAGGTCAAG
CCATGTCCTCCCATTCTAGGCTCCAGCGTTGGATGCATGCTCTAAGGTAGACCTTAGCCCACCTCCATCA
CATCCCGGATCTCAGCCAGCAACAAGGGGGAATCAAGCAGGCAGGGTGCCAGCAACCAGGAGAGGGAAGG
GGTGGTGTCCTCTCTCTGCAGGGTGGGGCATCCCCCTCCCCACACAGCCCAAGGCTGAAGTCAGGCCAGT
GGGAGGAGCTGTCGTGGCCCCCCACCCCCCCTCCCCGGAGACCGCAGGGCTATAAAGCCGCCCCGCATCG
GTCTGCAGCTCCTTGCCACCCGGCCTAGTTCTGCCAAGCGCTGAGGATCCGCCACCATGGATTATGGAGG
CGCCCTGAGTGCCGTTGGGCGCGAGCTGCTATTTGTAACGAACCCAGTAGTCGTCAATGGCTCTGTACTT
GTGCCTGAGGACCAGTGTTACTGCGCGGGCTGGATTGAGTCGCGTGGCACAAACGGTGCCCAAACGGCGT
CGAACGTGCTGCAATGGCTTGCTGCTGGCTTCTCCATCCTACTGCTTATGTTTTACGCCTACCAAACATG
GAAGTCAACCTGCGGCTGGGAGGAGATCTATGTGTGCGCTATCGAGATGGTCAAGGTGATTCTCGAGTTC
TTCTTCGAGTTTAAGAACCCGTCCATGCTGTATCTAGCCACAGGCCACCGCGTCCAGTGGTTGCGTTACG
CCGAGTGGCTTCTCACCTGCCCGGTCATTTGCATTCACCTGTCAAACCTGACGGGCTTGTCCAACGACTA
CAGCAGGCGCACCATGGGTCTGCTTGTGTCTGATATTGGCACAATTGTGTGGGGCGCCACTTCCGCCATG
GCCACCGGATACGTCAAGGTCATCTTCTTCTGCCTGGGTCTGTGTTATGGTGCTAACACGTTCTTTCACG
CTGCCAAGGCCTACATCGAGGGTTACCACACCGTGCCGAAGGGCCGGTGTCGCCAGGTGGTGACTGGCAT
GGCTTGGCTCTTCTTCGTATCATGGGGTATGTTCCCCATCCTGTTCATCCTCGGCCCCGAGGGCTTCGGC
GTCCTGAGCGTGTACGGCTCCACCGTCGGCCACACCATCATTGACCTGATGTCGAAGAACTGCTGGGGTC
TGCTCGGCCACTACCTGCGCGTGCTGATCCACGAGCATATCCTCATCCACGGCGACATTCGCAAGACCAC
CAAATTGAACATTGGTGGCACTGAGATTGAGGTCGAGACGCTGGTGGAGGACGAGGCCGAGGCTGGCGCG
GTACCCATGGTGAGCAAGGGCGAGGAGCTGTTCACCGGGGTGGTGCCCATCCTGGTCGAGCTGGACGGCG
ACGTAAACGGCCACAAGTTCAGCGTGTCCGGCGAGGGCGAGGGCGATGCCACCTACGGCAAGCTGACCCT
GAAGTTCATCTGCACCACCGGCAAGCTGCCCGTGCCCTGGCCCACCCTCGTGACCACCCTGACCTACGGC
GTGCAGTGCTTCAGCCGCTACCCCGACCACATGAAGCAGCACGACTTCTTCAAGTCCGCCATGCCCGAAG
GCTACGTCCAGGAGCGCACCATCTTCTTCAAGGACGACGGCAACTACAAGACCCGCGCCGAGGTGAAGTT
CGAGGGCGACACCCTGGTGAACCGCATCGAGCTGAAGGGCATCGACTTCAAGGAGGACGGCAACATCCTG
GGGCACAAGCTGGAGTACAACTACAACAGCCACAACGTCTATATCATGGCCGACAAGCAGAAGAACGGCA
TCAAGGTGAACTTCAAGATCCGCCACAACATCGAGGACGGCAGCGTGCAGCTCGCCGACCACTACCAGCA
GAACACCCCCATCGGCGACGGCCCCGTGCTGCTGCCCGACAACCACTACCTGAGCACCCAGTCCGCCCTG
AGCAAAGACCCCAACGAGAAGCGCGATCACATGGTCCTGCTGGAGTTCGTGACCGCCGCCGGGATCACTC
TCGGCATGGACGAGCTGTACAAGTGATAAGAATTCGATATCAAGCTTATCGATAATCAACCTCTGGATTA
CAAAATTTGTGAAAGATTGACTGGTATTCTTAACTATGTTGCTCCTTTTACGCTATGTGGATACGCTGCT
TTAATGCCTTTGTATCATGCTATTGCTTCCCGTATGGCTTTCATTTTCTCCTCCTTGTATAAATCCTGGT
TGCTGTCTCTTTATGAGGAGTTGTGGCCCGTTGTCAGGCAACGTGGCGTGGTGTGCACTGTGTTTGCTGA
CGCAACCCCCACTGGTTGGGGCATTGCCACCACCTGTCAGCTCCTTTCCGGGACTTTCGCTTTCCCCCTC
CCTATTGCCACGGCGGAACTCATCGCCGCCTGCCTTGCCCGCTGCTGGACAGGGGCTCGGCTGTTGGGCA
CTGACAATTCCGTGGTGTTGTCGGGGAAATCATCGTCCTTTCCTTGGCTGCTCGCCTATGTTGCCACCTG
GATTCTGCGCGGGACGTCCTTCTGCTACGTCCCTTCGGCCCTCAATCCAGCGGACCTTCCTTCCCGCGGC
CTGCTGCCGGCTCTGCGGCCTCTTCCGCGTCTTCGCCTTCGCCCTCAGACGAGTCGGATCTCCCTTTGGG
CCGCCTCCCCGCATCGATACCGAGCGCTGCTCGAGAGATCTACGGGTGGCATCCCTGTGACCCCTCCCCA
GTGCCTCTCCTGGCCCTGGAAGTTGCCACTCCAGTGCCCACCAGCCTTGTCCTAATAAAATTAAGTTGCA
TCATTTTGTCTGACTAGGTGTCCTTCTATAATATTATGGGGTGGAGGGGGGTGGTATGGAGCAAGGGGCA
AGTTGGGAAGACAACCTGTAGGGCCTGCGGGGTCTATTGGGAACCAAGCTGGAGTGCAGTGGCACAATCT
TGGCTCACTGCAATCTCCGCCTCCTGGGTTCAAGCGATTCTCCTGCCTCAGCCTCCCGAGTTGTTGGGAT
TCCAGGCATGCATGACCAGGCTCAGCTAATTTTTGTTTTTTTGGTAGAGACGGGGTTTCACCATATTGGC
CAGGCTGGTCTCCAACTCCTAATCTCAGGTGATCTACCCACCTTGGCCTCCCAAATTGCTGGGATTACAG
GCGTGAACCACTGCTCCCTTCCCTGTCCTTCTGATTTTGTAGGTAACCACGTGCGGACCGAGCGGCCGCA
GGAACCCCTAGTGATGGAGTTGGCCACTCCCTCTCTGCGCGCTCGCTCGCTCACTGAGGCCGGGCGACCA
AAGGTCGCCCGACGCCCGGGCTTTGCCCGGGCGGCCTCAGTGAGCGAGCGAGCGCGCAGCTGCCTGCAGG
GGCGCCTGATGCGGTATTTTCTCCTTACGCATCTGTGCGGTATTTCACACCGCATA
[95 nt withheld, positions 5167-5261]
T
[46 nt withheld, positions 5263-5308]
C
[141 nt withheld, positions 5310-5450]
CCTTTGACGTTGGAGTCCACGTTCTTT
[37 nt withheld, positions 5478-5514]
ACTCTATCTCGGGCTATTCTTTTGATTTATAAGGGATTTTGCCGATTTCGGTCTATTGGTTAAAAAATGA
GCTGATTTAACAAAAATTTAACGCGAATTTTAACAAAATATTAACGTTTACAATTTTATGGTGCACTCTC
AGTACAATCTGCTCTGATGCCGCATAGTTAAGCCAGCCCCGACACCCGCCAACACCCGCTGACGCGCCCT
GACGGGCTTGTCTGCTCCCGGCATCCGCTTACAGACAAGCTGTGACCGTCTCCGGGAGCTGCATGTGTCA
GAGGTTTTCACCGTCATCACCGAAACGCGCGAGACGAAAGGGCCTCGTGATACGCCTATTTTTATAGGTT
AATGTCATGATAATAATGGTTTCTTAGACGTCAGGTGGCACTTTTCGGGGAAATGTGCGCGGAACCCCTA
TTTGTTTATTTTTCTAAATACATTCAAATATGTATCCGCTCATGAGACAATAACCCTGATAAATGCTTCA
ATAATATTGAAAAAGGAAGAGTATGAGTATTCAACATTTCCGTGTCGCCCTTATTCCCTTTTTTGCGGCA
TTTTGCCTTCCTGTTTTTGCTCACCCAGAAACGCTGGTGAAAGTAAAAGATGCTGAAGATCAGTTGGGTG
CACGAGTGGGTTACATCGAACTGGATCTCAACAGCGGTAAGATCCTTGAGAGTTTTCGCCCCGAAGAACG
TTTTCCAATGATGAGCACTTTTAAAGTTCTGCTATGTGGCGCGGTATTATCCCGTATTGACGCCGGGCAA
GAGCAACTCGGTCGCCGCATACACTATTCTCAGAATGACTTGGTTGAGTACTCACCAGTCACAGAAAAGC
ATCTTACGGATGGCATGACAGTAAGAGAATTATGCAGTGCTGCCATAACCATGAGTGATAACACTGCGGC
CAACTTACTTCTGACAACGATCGGAGGACCGAAGGAGCTAACCGCTTTTTTGCACAACATGGGGGATCAT
GTAACTCGCCTTGATCGTTGGGAACCGGAGCTGAATGAAGCCATACCAAACGACGAGCGTGACACCACGA
TGCCTGTAGCAATGGCAACAACGTTGCGCAAACTATTAACTGGCGAACTACTTACTCTAGCTTCCCGGCA
ACAATTAATAGACTGGATGGAGGCGGATAAAGTTGCAGGACCACTTCTGCGCTCGGCCCTTCCGGCTGGC
TGGTTTATTGCTGATAAATCTGGAGCCGGTGAGCGTGGGTCTCGCGGTATCATTGCAGCACTGGGGCCAG
ATGGTAAGCCCTCCCGTATCGTAGTTATCTACACGACGGGGAGTCAGGCAACTATGGATGAACGAAATAG
ACAGATCGCTGAGATAGGTGCCTCACTGATTAAGCATTGGTAACTGTCAGACCAAGTTTACTCATATATA
CTTTAGATTGATTTAAAACTTCATTTTTAATTTAAAAGGATCTAGGTGAAGATCCTTTTTGATAATCTCA
TGACCAAAATCCCTTAACGTGAGTTTTCGTTCCACTGAGCGTCAGACCCCGTAGAAAAGATCAAAGGATC
TTCTTGAGATCCTTTTTTTCTGCGCGTAATCTGCTGCTTGCAAACAAAAAAACCACCGCTACCAGCGGTG
GTTTGTTTGCCGGATCAAGAGCTACCAACTCTTTTTCCGAAGGTAACTGGCTTCAGCAGAGCGCAGATAC
CAAATACTGTTCTTCTAGTGTAGCCGTAGTTAGGCCACCACTTCAAGAACTCTGTAGCACCGCCTACATA
CCTCGCTCTGCTAATCCTGTTACCAGTGGCTGCTGCCAGTGGCGATAAGTCGTGTCTTACCGGGTTGGAC
TCAAGACGATAGTTACCGGATAAGGCGCAGCGGTCGGGCTGAACGGGGGGTTCGTGCACACAGCCCAGCT
TGGAGCGAACGACCTACACCGAACTGAGATACCTACAGCGTGAGCTATGAGAAAGCGCCACGCTTCCCGA
AGGGAGAAAGGCGGACAGGTATCCGGTAAGCGGCAGGGTCGGAACAGGAGAGCGCACGAGGGAGCTTCCA
GGGGGAAACGCCTGGTATCTTTATAGTCCTGTCGGGTTTCGCCACCTCTGACTTGAGCGTCGATTTTTGT
GATGCTCGTCAGGGGGGCGGAGCCTATGGAAAAACGCCAGCAACGCGGCCTTTTTACGGTTCCTGGCCTT
TTGCTGGCCTTTTGCTCACATGT
Features (pLannotate 1.2.2; 15 found; start..end, strand, type, name):
     12..39      +  repeat_region  AAV2 ITR (fragment): inverted terminal repeat of adeno-associated virus serotype 2 inverted
     68..95      +  repeat_region  AAV2 ITR (fragment): inverted terminal repeat of adeno-associated virus serotype 2 inverted
   2157..3082    +  CDS            ChR2 (fragment): N-terminal fragment of channelrhodopsin-2 from the alga Chlamydomonas reinhardtii (Nagel et al., 2003) blue light-activated cation channel
   3087..3803    +  CDS            EGFP: EGFP is a basic (constitutively fluorescent) green fluorescent protein published in 1996, derived from Aequorea victoria. It is reported to be a rapidly-maturing weak dimer with moderate acid sensitivity.
   3810..3834    +  misc_feature   MCS (fragment): pBluescript multiple cloning site
   3834..4422    +  misc_feature   WPRE: woodchuck hepatitis virus posttranscriptional regulatory element
   4454..4930    +  polyA_signal   hGH poly(A) signal: human growth hormone polyadenylation signal
   4970..5110    +  repeat_region  AAV2 ITR: inverted terminal repeat of adeno-associated virus serotype 2 inverted
   5115..5166    -  misc_feature   bom (fragment): basis of mobility region from pBR322
   5185..5640    +  rep_origin     f1 ori (sequence partly withheld): f1 bacteriophage origin of replication; arrow indicates direction of (+) strand synthesis
   5641..5690    -  misc_feature   bom (fragment): basis of mobility region from pBR322
   5792..5827    -  CDS            rop (fragment): Rop protein, which maintains plasmids at low copy number; rop
   5922..6026    +  promoter       AmpR promoter: bla
   6027..6887    +  CDS            AmpR: β-lactamase; bla; confers resistance to ampicillin, carbenicillin, and related antibiotics
   7058..7646    +  rep_origin     ori: high-copy-number ColE1/pMB1/pBR322/pUC origin of replication
