[The description below was written by a language model from this plasmid's Addgene catalogue record and pLannotate feature annotations shown in this document.]
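Description:
57_pAAV-ProA14-CatCh-GFP-WPRE is a 7,707 nt AAV transfer plasmid built on a pAAV backbone and used to produce recombinant adeno-associated virus for cell-type-targeted expression in the retina. It is maintained in bacteria as a high-copy plasmid through a ColE1/pUC-type origin and selected with ampicillin via the β-lactamase gene under its own promoter. An f1 phage origin is also present in the backbone, along with short remnants of pBR322 bom and rop sequences. The expression cassette is flanked by AAV2 inverted terminal repeats, which direct replication and packaging of the intervening DNA into viral particles. The annotation detects the downstream ITR in full, whereas the upstream ITR is recognised only as two short fragments.

The payload is CatCh-GFP, a synthetic fusion of the channelrhodopsin-2 L132C variant to EGFP. ChR2 is a blue-light-gated cation channel from Chlamydomonas reinhardtii, so the fusion lets transduced cells be both optically activated and identified by green fluorescence. Expression is driven by ProA14, one of a series of synthetic promoters designed to restrict AAV transgene expression to particular cell populations. The promoter itself is not annotated in the feature table, but presumably lies in the roughly 2 kb unannotated region between the upstream ITR and the ChR2 coding sequence. The record does not say which cell type ProA14 targets. Downstream of EGFP, a WPRE enhances transcript stability and expression, and a human growth hormone polyadenylation signal terminates the transcript. The stated purpose is targeting neuronal and glial cell types in mouse, non-human primate and human retina.
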