Addgene plasmid #125897: 57_pAAV-ProA14-CatCh-GFP-WPRE
Purpose: Targeting expression to neuronal and glial cell types in mice, non-human primates, and human retina
Depositing lab: Botond Roska. Depositing organization: Friedrich Miescher Institute for Biomedical Research. Publication: Targeting neuronal and glial cell types with synthetic promoter AAVs in mice, non-human primates and humans. Juttner J, Szabo A, Gross-Scherf B, Morikawa RK, Rompani SB, Hantz P, Szikra T, Esposti F, Cowan CS, Bharioke A, Patino-Alvarez CP, Keles O, Kusnyerik A, Azoulay T, Hartl D, Krebs AR, Schubeler D, Hajdu RI, Lukats A, Nemeth J, Nagy ZZ, Wu KC, Wu RH, Xiang L, Fang XL, Jin ZB, Goldblum D, Hasler PW, Scholl HPN, Krol J, Roska B. Nat Neurosci. 2019 Jul 8. pii: 10.1038/s41593-019-0431-2. doi: 10.1038/s41593-019-0431-2. PubMed 31285614.
Backbone
  Vector backbone: pAAV
  Vector type: AAV
Growth in bacteria
  Bacterial resistance: Ampicillin, 100 μg/mL
  Growth temperature: 37°C
  Growth strain: NEB Stable
  Copy number: High Copy
Gene/Insert
  Gene/Insert name: CatCh-GFP (alt name: ChR2(L132C)-EGFP)
  Species: Synthetic
  Promoter: ProA14
  Cloning method: Restriction Enzyme; 5′ cloning site Unknown (unknown if destroyed); 3′ cloning site Unknown (unknown if destroyed)
Terms and licenses: Academic/Nonprofit Terms; Industry Terms: Not Available to Industry
Depositor comments: Please visit https://www.biorxiv.org/content/early/2018/10/04/434720.full.pdf for BioRxiv preprint
How to cite: 57_pAAV-ProA14-CatCh-GFP-WPRE was a gift from Botond Roska (Addgene plasmid # 125897 ; http://n2t.net/addgene:125897 ; RRID:Addgene_125897)
